Addgene plasmid #234805: p3A3-Flag
Purpose: Mammalian expression of bovine arrestin-3 with C-terminal Flag tag
Depositing lab: Vsevolod Gurevich. Depositing organization: Vanderbilt University. Publication: Ubiquitin ligase parkin promotes Mdm2-arrestin interaction but inhibits arrestin ubiquitination. Ahmed MR, Zhan X, Song X, Kook S, Gurevich VV, Gurevich EV. Biochemistry. 2011 May 10;50(18):3749-63. doi: 10.1021/bi200175q. Epub 2011 Apr 12. PubMed 21466165.
Backbone
  Vector backbone: pcDNA3
  Vector type: Mammalian Expression
Growth in bacteria
  Bacterial resistance: Ampicillin, 100 μg/mL
  Growth temperature: 37°C
  Growth strain: DH5alpha
  Copy number: High Copy
Gene/Insert
  Gene/Insert name: Arrestin-3
  Species: B. taurus (bovine)
  Mutation: none
  Entrez Gene: ARR3
  Tag / fusion protein: Flag (C terminal on insert)
  Cloning method: Restriction Enzyme; 5′ cloning site Unknown (unknown if destroyed)
Terms and licenses: Academic/Nonprofit Terms; Industry Terms: Not Available to Industry
How to cite: p3A3-Flag was a gift from Vsevolod Gurevich (Addgene plasmid # 234805 ; http://n2t.net/addgene:234805 ; RRID:Addgene_234805)
