[The description below was written by a language model from this plasmid's Addgene catalogue record and pLannotate feature annotations shown in this document.]
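Description:
p3A3-Flag is a mammalian expression plasmid built on the pcDNA3 backbone that carries bovine arrestin-3 with a C-terminal Flag epitope tag. It is propagated in E. coli as a high-copy plasmid through a ColE1/pUC-type origin and selected with ampicillin via the β-lactamase gene. An f1 phage origin is also present, along with remnants of the lac promoter/operator region and a pBR322 bom fragment that are carried over from the backbone and have no role in expression.

The arrestin coding sequence sits downstream of the human cytomegalovirus immediate-early enhancer and promoter and is followed by the bovine growth hormone polyadenylation signal, giving strong constitutive transcription in transfected mammalian cells. The wild-type insert is annotated by homology to human ARRB2, which fits because arrestin-3 is the alternative name for β-arrestin-2, a non-visual arrestin that binds phosphorylated active GPCRs and mediates their desensitization and internalization. The catalogue's gene link instead points to ARR3, a symbol normally used for cone arrestin, so the two sources differ on this point. A short match to part of a 3xFLAG element lies immediately after the open reading frame, in line with the recorded C-terminal Flag tag. T7 and SP6 phage promoters flank the insert, and an additional SP6 site lies just upstream of the coding sequence. The cloning sites used are not recorded.

A separate SV40 early promoter drives the neomycin phosphotransferase gene, terminated by an SV40 poly(A) signal, allowing G418 selection of stable mammalian lines. The tagged protein suits detection and immunoprecipitation, and the associated publication concerns arrestin interactions with Mdm2 and parkin and arrestin ubiquitination.
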