Features (pLannotate 1.2.2; 23 found; start..end, strand, type, name):
    507..1095    +  rep_origin     ori: high-copy-number ColE1/pMB1/pBR322/pUC origin of replication
   1278..1370    +  CDS            lacI (fragment): lac repressor; lacI; The lac repressor binds to the lac operator to inhibit transcription in E. coli. This inhibition can be relieved by adding lactose or isopropyl-β-D-thiogalactopyranoside (IPTG).
   1383..1404    +  protein_bind   CAP binding site: CAP binding activates transcription in the presence of cAMP. E. coli catabolite activator protein
   1419..1449    +  promoter       lac promoter: promoter for the E. coli lac operon
   1457..1473    +  protein_bind   lac operator: The lac repressor binds to the lac operator to inhibit transcription in E. coli. This inhibition can be relieved by adding lactose or isopropyl-β-D-thiogalactopyranoside (IPTG). lac repressor encoded by lacI
   1546..1667    -  polyA_signal   SV40 poly(A) signal: SV40 polyadenylation signal
   1662..1820    -  CDS            ble (fragment): BLE_KLEPN - Experimental evidence at protein level: Swiss-Prot protein existence level 1. Binding protein with a strong affinity to the bleomycin family of antibiotics. Binds to CL990; an antimitotic-antibiotic compound. From Klebsiella pneumoniae.
   1844..2635    -  CDS            neo: KKA2_KLEPN - Also known as kan, nptII. Experimental evidence at protein level: Swiss-Prot protein existence level 1. Resistance to kanamycin, neomycin, paromomycin, ribostamycin, butirosin and gentamicin B. From Klebsiella pneumoniae.
   2702..3031    -  promoter       SV40 promoter: SV40 enhancer and early promoter
   3045..3473    -  rep_origin     f1 ori (sequence partly withheld): f1 bacteriophage origin of replication; arrow indicates direction of (+) strand synthesis
   3494..3515    -  promoter       SV40 promoter (fragment): SV40 enhancer and early promoter
   3519..3743    -  polyA_signal   bGH poly(A) signal: bovine growth hormone polyadenylation signal
   3769..3787    +  promoter       SP6 promoter: promoter for bacteriophage SP6 RNA polymerase
   3941..3966    -  CDS            3xFLAG (fragment): three tandem FLAG® epitope tags
   3968..5194    -  CDS            ARRB2: ARRB2_HUMAN - Also known as ARB2, ARR2. Experimental evidence at protein level: Swiss-Prot protein existence level 1. Functions in regulating agonist-mediated G-protein coupled receptor (GPCR) signaling by mediating both receptor desensitization and resensitization processes. During homologous desensitization, beta- arrestins bind to the GPRK-phosphorylated receptor and sterically preclude its coupling to the cognate G-protein; the binding appears to require additional receptor determinants exposed only in the active receptor conformation. The beta-arrestins target many receptors for internali
   5225..5243    -  promoter       SP6 promoter: promoter for bacteriophage SP6 RNA polymerase
   5335..5353    -  promoter       T7 promoter: promoter for bacteriophage T7 RNA polymerase
   5369..5402    -  LTR            5' LTR (truncated) (fragment): truncated 5' long terminal repeat (LTR) from HIV-1
   5398..5601    -  promoter       CMV promoter: human cytomegalovirus (CMV) immediate early promoter
   5602..5981    -  enhancer       CMV enhancer: human cytomegalovirus immediate early enhancer
   6136..6188    +  misc_feature   bom (fragment): basis of mobility region from pBR322
   6247..6351    +  promoter       AmpR promoter: bla
   6352..336     +  CDS            AmpR (across the origin): β-lactamase; bla; confers resistance to ampicillin, carbenicillin, and related antibiotics
>Addgene plasmid #234805 | p3A3-Flag | addgene full sequence | sequence record 469806 | Addgene NGS Result
CGTGACACCACGATGCCTGTAGCAATGGCAACAACGTTGCGCAAACTATTAACTGGCGAACTACTTACTC
TAGCTTCCCGGCAACAATTAATAGACTGGATGGAGGCGGATAAAGTTGCAGGACCACTTCTGCGCTCGGC
CCTTCCGGCTGGCTGGTTTATTGCTGATAAATCTGGAGCCGGTGAGCGTGGGTCTCGCGGTATCATTGCA
GCACTGGGGCCAGATGGTAAGCCCTCCCGTATCGTAGTTATCTACACGACGGGGAGTCAGGCAACTATGG
ATGAACGAAATAGACAGATCGCTGAGATAGGTGCCTCACTGATTAAGCATTGGTAACTGTCAGACCAAGT
TTACTCATATATACTTTAGATTGATTTAAAACTTCATTTTTAATTTAAAAGGATCTAGGTGAAGATCCTT
TTTGATAATCTCATGACCAAAATCCCTTAACGTGAGTTTTCGTTCCACTGAGCGTCAGACCCCGTAGAAA
AGATCAAAGGATCTTCTTGAGATCCTTTTTTTCTGCGCGTAATCTGCTGCTTGCAAACAAAAAAACCACC
GCTACCAGCGGTGGTTTGTTTGCCGGATCAAGAGCTACCAACTCTTTTTCCGAAGGTAACTGGCTTCAGC
AGAGCGCAGATACCAAATACTGTTCTTCTAGTGTAGCCGTAGTTAGGCCACCACTTCAAGAACTCTGTAG
CACCGCCTACATACCTCGCTCTGCTAATCCTGTTACCAGTGGCTGCTGCCAGTGGCGATAAGTCGTGTCT
TACCGGGTTGGACTCAAGACGATAGTTACCGGATAAGGCGCAGCGGTCGGGCTGAACGGGGGGTTCGTGC
ACACAGCCCAGCTTGGAGCGAACGACCTACACCGAACTGAGATACCTACAGCGTGAGCTATGAGAAAGCG
CCACGCTTCCCGAAGGGAGAAAGGCGGACAGGTATCCGGTAAGCGGCAGGGTCGGAACAGGAGAGCGCAC
GAGGGAGCTTCCAGGGGGAAACGCCTGGTATCTTTATAGTCCTGTCGGGTTTCGCCACCTCTGACTTGAG
CGTCGATTTTTGTGATGCTCGTCAGGGGGGCGGAGCCTATGGAAAAACGCCAGCAACGCGGCCTTTTTAC
GGTTCCTGGCCTTTTGCTGGCCTTTTGCTCACATGTTCTTTCCTGCGTTATCCCCTGATTCTGTGGATAA
CCGTATTACCGCCTTTGAGTGAGCTGATACCGCTCGCCGCAGCCGAACGACCGAGCGCAGCGAGTCAGTG
AGCGAGGAAGCGGAAGAGCGCCCAATACGCAAACCGCCTCTCCCCGCGCGTTGGCCGATTCATTAATGCA
GCTGGCACGACAGGTTTCCCGACTGGAAAGCGGGCAGTGAGCGCAACGCAATTAATGTGAGTTAGCTCAC
TCATTAGGCACCCCAGGCTTTACACTTTATGCTTCCGGCTCGTATGTTGTGTGGAATTGTGAGCGGATAA
CAATTTCACACAGGAAACAGCTATGACCATGATTACGCCAAGCTCTAGCTAGAGGTCGACGGTATACAGA
CATGATAAGATACATTGATGAGTTTGGACAAACCACAACTAGAATGCAGTGAAAAAAATGCTTTATTTGT
GAAATTTGTGATGCTATTGCTTTATTTGTAACCATTATAAGCTGCAATAAACAAGTTGGGGTGGGCGAAG
AACTCCAGCATGAGATCCCCGCGCTGGAGGATCATCCAGCCGGCGTCCCGGAAAACGATTCCGAAGCCCA
ACCTTTCATAGAAGGCGGCGGTGGAATCGAAATCTCGTGATGGCAGGTTGGGCGTCGCTTGGTCGGTCAT
TTCGAACCCCAGAGTCCCGCTCAGAAGAACTCGTCAAGAAGGCGATAGAAGGCGATGCGCTGCGAATCGG
GAGCGGCGATACCGTAAAGCACGAGGAAGCGGTCAGCCCATTCGCCGCCAAGCTCTTCAGCAATATCACG
GGTAGCCAACGCTATGTCCTGATAGCGGTCCGCCACACCCAGCCGGCCACAGTCGATGAATCCAGAAAAG
CGGCCATTTTCCACCATGATATTCGGCAAGCAGGCATCGCCATGGGTCACGACGAGATCCTCGCCGTCGG
GCATGCGCGCCTTGAGCCTGGCGAACAGTTCGGCTGGCGCGAGCCCCTGATGCTCTTCGTCCAGATCATC
CTGATCGACAAGACCGGCTTCCATCCGAGTACGTGCTCGCTCGATGCGATGTTTCGCTTGGTGGTCGAAT
GGGCAGGTAGCCGGATCAAGCGTATGCAGCCGCCGCATTGCATCAGCCATGATGGATACTTTCTCGGCAG
GAGCAAGGTGAGATGACAGGAGATCCTGCCCCGGCACTTCGCCCAATAGCAGCCAGTCCCTTCCCGCTTC
AGTGACAACGTCGAGCACAGCTGCGCAAGGAACGCCCGTCGTGGCCAGCCACGATAGCCGCGCTGCCTCG
TCCTGCAGTTCATTCAGGGCACCGGACAGGTCGGTCTTGACAAAAAGAACCGGGCGCCCCTGCGCTGACA
GCCGGAACACGGCGGCATCAGAGCAGCCGATTGTCTGTTGTGCCCAGTCATAGCCGAATAGCCTCTCCAC
CCAAGCGGCCGGAGAACCTGCGTGCAATCCATCTTGTTCAATCATGCGAAACGATCCTCATCCTGTCTCT
TGATCAGATCCGAAAATGGATATACAAGCTCCCGGGAGCTTTTTGCAAAAGCCTAGGCCTCCAAAAAAGC
CTCCTCACTACTTCTGGAATAGCTCAGAGGCAGAGGCGGCCTCGGCCTCTGCATAAATAAAAAAAATTAG
TCAGCCATGGGGCGGAGAATGGGCGGAACTGGGCGGAGTTAGGGGCGGGATGGGCGGAGTTAGGGGCGGG
ACTATGGTTGCTGACTAATTGAGATGCATGCTTTGCATACTTCTGCCTGCTGGGGAGCCTGGGGACTTTC
CACACCTGGTTGCTGACTAATTGAGATGCATGCTTTGCATACTTCTGCCTGCTGGGGAGCCTGGGGACTT
TCCACACCCTAACTGACACACATTCCACAGAATTAATTCGCGTTAAATTTTTGTTAAATCAGCTCATTTT
TTAACCAATAGGCCGAAATCGGCAAAATCCCTTATAAATCAAAAGAATAGACCGAGATAGGGT
[37 nt withheld, positions 3144-3180]
AAAGAACGTGGACTCCAACGTCAAAGG
[49 nt withheld, positions 3208-3256]
T
[91 nt withheld, positions 3258-3348]
G
[124 nt withheld, positions 3350-3473]
GGGGATACCCCCTAGAGCCCCAGCTGGTTCTTTCCGCCTCAGAAGCCATAGAGCCCACCGCATCCCCAGC
ATGCCTGCTATTGTCTTCCCAATCCTCCCCCTTGCTGTCCTGCCCCACCCCACCCCCCAGAATAGAATGA
CACCTACTCAGACAATGCGATGCAATTTCCTCATTTTATTAGGAAAGGACAGTGGGAGTGGCACCTTCCA
GGGTCAAGGAAGGCACGGGGGAGGGGCAAACAACAGATGGCTGGCAACTAGAAGGCACAGTCGAGGCTGA
TCAGCGAGCTCTAGCATTTAGGTGACACTATAGAATAGGGCCCCCTGGTAGAAACTGGAAGAACAAAGGG
GAGGGGGAGCCAGGACAGGAAGAAGACGAACAAGCATCCTAGTGCATGAGAGTGGACCTGGAGCTGCCCG
GAGGGAGGGCAGCCCCAGTCTATCTGTCGTTGAGCCGCTCTAGACTACTTATCGTCGTCATCCTTGTAGT
CGACGCAGAACTGGTCGTCATAGTCCTCGTCCTTCAGCCCCTTGAGCCGCAGCCGGGCAAAGTCCTCAAA
CACGATGTCGTCGTCTGTGGCATAGTTGGTTTCGAATTCAATGAGGTTGGTGTCCACGGGGGCATCTGTT
TCAGGAACAGCTGACTGGGGCCTGGGAAGGGCGATGTGATCATGGGGCTTGGGGTGCATGAGAACAAATG
GCAGCTCCACTGAGACGTCCCCGCCTCGAGACACCACCAGCTTCACCTTGACCCTGTAGGACACCAGGAT
CCCCAGCACCTCCTTGTTGGCACCCTCCTTCACAATGGTGCTGGACGCCAGGTTGGTGTCCTCGTGCTTG
AGCTTCCCATCCAGAGCGAGGCCGCGCTTCTCCCGGTTGTTGCTGAGCAGCGGGGTTATGGTGTACACCT
TACAGAACGTGGAACTGGGCGACACCTGGTCATCTTGTTCGACCTGAGCCACGGGGCACTTGTACTGGGC
GGTGCTGAAGAGGCAGATGTCGGCGTACTGTCTCACAGAGACTTTGATCTTCTTGACAGTCTTGGTGGAG
TTATTGGTGACGTGGACATTGACATTGAGGGGCTCCCCATGGTAGTACAGCTCCTTGTCCAGTGAAGCCT
CAAGGTGCAGGGACCGGTCAGACATGAGGAAGTGGCGTGTGGTTTCAGCTGAAGGCTGGGGGCCGGGTTT
CTCTGGGGCAAACTGCACCTTTCGGATCACCAGACGCACAGAGTTCCGTTTGTGGCTTTTCTCTTCTAGT
GATTTGGCGCAGAAGGCTCGAATCTCAAAGTCTACCCCGCAGGCCTTCCCCGTATCCTCTGGGCCTGGCT
GCAGGGTGACGGAGCAGGGCAGGTTCTGGGGTATTGTGAAAAAAAAGGGGTGGGCATGCTGGCCCAGCTT
CCTCAGCAGCCGCTCCTGCAGGCGGGTGGGGGGCCGGGGTGGGTTGGGTGTTGGGGGGAAGGCCTGGTAG
TTGGCGATGAACAGGTCTTTGCGGAAGGACAAGCCCAGCACGTCCAGGTCTTCGCGGCCATAGCGAAAGG
CGCAGGTGAGGGTCACAAACACTTTGCGGTCCTTCAAGTAGTCCGGGTCCACTAGCACCACACCATCTAC
AGGATCCACTTTGTCCAGGTGGTCCACAAAGTCCCGCTTGCCCAGGTACACGGTGAGCTTGCAGTTAGGA
CTCGATTTCTTGAAGACCCTGGTCCCGGGTTTCTCCCCCATGGTGGTTTAAAAAAAAAAGAATTCTTGTA
TTCTATAGTGTCACCTAAATCGCGGCCGCCAGTGTGATGGATATCTGCAGAATTCCAGCACACTGGCGGC
CGTTACTAGTGGATCCGAGCTCGGTACCAAGCTTGGGTCTCCCTATAGTGAGTCGTATTAATTTCGATAA
GCCAGTAAGCAGTGGGTTCTCTAGTTAGCCAGAGAGCTCTGCTTATATAGACCTCCCACCGTACACGCCT
ACCGCCCATTTGCGTCAATGGGGCGGAGTTGTTACGACATTTTGGAAAGTCCCGTTGATTTTGGTGCCAA
AACAAACTCCCATTGACGTCAATGGGGTGGAGACTTGGAAATCCCCGTGAGTCAAACCGCTATCCACGCC
CATTGATGTACTGCCAAAACCGCATCACCATGGTAATAGCGATGACTAATACGTAGATGTACTGCCAAGT
AGGAAAGTCCCATAAGGTCATGTACTGGGCATAATGCCAGGCGGGCCATTTACCGTCATTGACGTCAATA
GGGGGCGTACTTGGCATATGATACACTTGATGTACTGCCAAGTGGGCAGTTTACCGTAAATACTCCACCC
ATTGACGTCAATGGAAAGTCCCTATTGGCGTTACTATGGGAACATACGTCATTATTGACGTCAATGGGCG
GGGGTCGTTGGGCGGTCAGCCAGGCGGGCCATTTACCGTAAGTTATGTAACGCGGAACTCCATATATGGG
CTATGAACTAATGACCCCGTAATTGATTACTATTAATAACTAGTCAATAATCAATGTCAACGCGTATATC
TGGCCCGTACATCGCGAAGCAGCGCAAAACGCCTAACCCTAAGCAGATTCTTCATGCAATTGTCGGTCAA
GCCTTGCCTTGTTGTAGCTTAAATTTTGCTCGCGCACTACTCAGCGACCTCCAACACACAAGCAGGGAGC
AGATACTGGCTTAACTATGCGGCATCAGAGCAGATTGTACTGAGAGTGCACCATAGGGGATCGGGAGATC
TCCCGATCCGTCGACGTCAGGTGGCACTTTTCGGGGAAATGTGCGCGGAACCCCTATTTGTTTATTTTTC
TAAATACATTCAAATATGTATCCGCTCATGAGACAATAACCCTGATAAATGCTTCAATAATATTGAAAAA
GGAAGAGTATGAGTATTCAACATTTCCGTGTCGCCCTTATTCCCTTTTTTGCGGCATTTTGCCTTCCTGT
TTTTGCTCACCCAGAAACGCTGGTGAAAGTAAAAGATGCTGAAGATCAGTTGGGTGCACGAGTGGGTTAC
ATCGAACTGGATCTCAACAGCGGTAAGATCCTTGAGAGTTTTCGCCCCGAAGAACGTTTTCCAATGATGA
GCACTTTTAAAGTTCTGCTATGTGGCGCGGTATTATCCCGTATTGACGCCGGGCAAGAGCAACTCGGTCG
CCGCATACACTATTCTCAGAATGACTTGGTTGAGTACTCACCAGTCACAGAAAAGCATCTTACGGATGGC
ATGACAGTAAGAGAATTATGCAGTGCTGCCATAACCATGAGTGATAACACTGCGGCCAACTTACTTCTGA
CAACGATCGGAGGACCGAAGGAGCTAACCGCTTTTTTGCACAACATGGGGGATCATGTAACTCGCCTTGA
TCGTTGGGAACCGGAGCTGAATGAAGCCATACCAAACGACGAG
